Addgene plasmid #125420: Lenti-(BB)-hPGK-KRAB-dCas9-P2A-BlastR C2CD4B-TSS-guide1
Purpose: CRISPR-mediated repression of C2CD4B. KRAB domain and Catalytically inactive Cas9 from S. pyogenes with 2A-BlastR under the hPGK promoter.
Depositing lab: Jorge Ferrer. Depositing organization: Imperial College London. Publication: Human pancreatic islet three-dimensional chromatin architecture provides insights into the genetics of type 2 diabetes. Miguel-Escalada I, Bonas-Guarch S, Cebola I, Ponsa-Cobas J, Mendieta-Esteban J, Atla G, Javierre BM, Rolando DMY, Farabella I, Morgan CC, Garcia-Hurtado J, Beucher A, Moran I, Pasquali L, Ramos-Rodriguez M, Appel EVR, Linneberg A, Gjesing AP, Witte DR, Pedersen O, Grarup N, Ravassard P, Torrents D, Mercader JM, Piemonti L, Berney T, de Koning EJP, Kerr-Conte J, Pattou F, Fedko IO, Groop L, Prokopenko I, Hansen T, Marti-Renom MA, Fraser P, Ferrer J. Nat Genet. 2019 Jun 28. pii: 10.1038/s41588-019-0457-0. doi: 10.1038/s41588-019-0457-0. PubMed 31253982.
Backbone
  Vector backbone: Lenti-(BB)-hPGK-KRAB-dCas9-P2A-BlastR
  Backbone manufacturer: Jorge Ferrer (Addgene #118155)
  Vector type: Mammalian Expression, Lentiviral, CRISPR
  Selectable markers: Blasticidin
Growth in bacteria
  Bacterial resistance: Ampicillin, 100 μg/mL
  Growth temperature: 37°C
  Growth strain: Stbl3
  Copy number: High Copy
Gene/Insert
  Gene/Insert name: KRAB-dCas9-2A-BlastR
  gRNA/shRNA sequence: CTGGCCGCAGTACTGAAGG
  Species: H. sapiens (human)
  Promoter: hPGK and U6
  Tag / fusion protein: HA (C terminal on backbone)
  Cloning method: Restriction Enzyme; 5′ cloning site Unknown (destroyed during cloning); 3′ cloning site Unknown (destroyed during cloning)
  Sequencing primers: 5′ GATCCGCCACCATGGATGC
Terms and licenses: Academic/Nonprofit Terms; Industry Terms: Not Available to Industry
How to cite: Lenti-(BB)-hPGK-KRAB-dCas9-P2A-BlastR C2CD4B-TSS-guide1 was a gift from Jorge Ferrer (Addgene plasmid # 125420 ; http://n2t.net/addgene:125420 ; RRID:Addgene_125420)
