[The description below was written by a language model from this plasmid's Addgene catalogue record and pLannotate feature annotations shown in this document.]
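Description:
Lenti-(BB)-hPGK-KRAB-dCas9-P2A-BlastR C2CD4B-TSS-guide1 is an all-in-one, self-inactivating HIV-1-based lentiviral CRISPR interference vector (about 13.4 kb) designed to repress the human C2CD4B gene. It derives from the depositing lab's empty Lenti-(BB)-hPGK-KRAB-dCas9-P2A-BlastR backbone, into which a guide directed at the C2CD4B transcription start site was cloned by restriction cloning that destroyed the sites. In bacteria it is maintained through a high-copy ColE1/pUC origin with ampicillin resistance, and an f1 origin is also present. Outside the viral genome, the backbone additionally carries an SV40/EM7-driven bleomycin/Zeocin resistance cassette.

The transfer genome is transcribed from a CMV enhancer/promoter fused to a truncated 5' LTR and includes the Ψ packaging signal, a gag fragment, the RRE and cPPT/CTS. It ends in a ΔU3 3' LTR followed by a bGH polyadenylation signal. Within it, a human U6 Pol III promoter drives the C2CD4B-targeting spacer joined to the S. pyogenes guide RNA scaffold; the circular sequence record begins at the scaffold, so the U6 promoter appears at the end of the numbering. Downstream, the hPGK promoter expresses the ZNF10 KRAB repression domain fused to Cas9, which the catalogue entry describes as catalytically inactive. The record lists an HA tag on the backbone, though it is not annotated in the feature table. A P2A peptide links the fusion to blasticidin S deaminase, so a single transcript yields both repressor and selection marker, and a WPRE enhances expression. Transduced mammalian cells can be selected with blasticidin, and the guide recruits KRAB-dCas9 to silence C2CD4B. The associated publication concerns human pancreatic islet chromatin architecture and type 2 diabetes genetics.
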