Features (pLannotate 1.2.2; 34 found; start..end, strand, type, name):
      1..76      +  misc_RNA       gRNA scaffold: guide RNA scaffold for the Streptococcus pyogenes CRISPR/Cas9 system
    107..617     +  promoter       hPGK promoter: human phosphoglycerate kinase 1 promoter
    666..851     +  CDS            KRAB: Krüppel-associated box (KRAB) transcriptional repression domain from the human zinc finger protein ZNF10 (Margolin et al., 1994)
    873..4976    +  CDS            Cas9: Cas9 (Csn1) endonuclease from the Streptococcus pyogenes Type II CRISPR/Cas system generates RNA-guided double strand breaks in DNA
   5175..5573    +  CDS            BSD: blasticidin S deaminase; Aspergillus terreus BSD; confers resistance to blasticidin
   5574..5595    +  misc_feature   MCS (fragment): pBluescript multiple cloning site
   5598..6186    +  misc_feature   WPRE: woodchuck hepatitis virus posttranscriptional regulatory element
   6237..6256    +  misc_feature   cPPT/CTS (fragment): central polypurine tract and central termination sequence of HIV-1
   6258..6491    +  LTR            3' LTR (ΔU3): self-inactivating 3' long terminal repeat (LTR) from HIV-1
   6523..6747    +  polyA_signal   bGH poly(A) signal: bovine growth hormone polyadenylation signal
   6751..6772    +  promoter       SV40 promoter (fragment): SV40 enhancer and early promoter
   6793..7221    +  rep_origin     f1 ori (sequence partly withheld): f1 bacteriophage origin of replication; arrow indicates direction of (+) strand synthesis
   7235..7564    +  promoter       SV40 promoter: SV40 enhancer and early promoter
   7612..7659    +  promoter       EM7 promoter: synthetic bacterial promoter&nbsp
   7678..8052    +  CDS            BleoR: antibiotic-binding protein; Sh ble from Streptoalloteichus hindustanus; confers resistance to bleomycin, phleomycin, and Zeocin™
   8062..8187    +  CDS            ble (fragment): BLE_KLEPN - Experimental evidence at protein level: Swiss-Prot protein existence level 1. Binding protein with a strong affinity to the bleomycin family of antibiotics. Binds to CL990; an antimitotic-antibiotic compound. From Klebsiella pneumoniae.
   8182..8303    +  polyA_signal   SV40 poly(A) signal: SV40 polyadenylation signal
   8374..8396    -  protein_bind   lac operator (fragment): The lac repressor binds to the lac operator to inhibit transcription in E. coli. This inhibition can be relieved by adding lactose or isopropyl-β-D-thiogalactopyranoside (IPTG). lac repressor encoded by lacI
   8400..8430    -  promoter       lac promoter: promoter for the E. coli lac operon
   8445..8466    -  protein_bind   CAP binding site: CAP binding activates transcription in the presence of cAMP. E. coli catabolite activator protein
   8479..8571    -  CDS            lacI (fragment): lac repressor; lacI; The lac repressor binds to the lac operator to inhibit transcription in E. coli. This inhibition can be relieved by adding lactose or isopropyl-β-D-thiogalactopyranoside (IPTG).
   8754..9342    -  rep_origin     ori: high-copy-number ColE1/pMB1/pBR322/pUC origin of replication
   9513..10373   -  CDS            AmpR: β-lactamase; bla; confers resistance to ampicillin, carbenicillin, and related antibiotics
  10374..10478   -  promoter       AmpR promoter: bla
  10537..10589   -  misc_feature   bom (fragment): basis of mobility region from pBR322
  10744..11123   +  enhancer       CMV enhancer: human cytomegalovirus immediate early enhancer
  11124..11323   +  promoter       CMV promoter: human cytomegalovirus (CMV) immediate early promoter
  11341..11521   +  LTR            5' LTR (truncated): truncated 5' long terminal repeat (LTR) from HIV-1
  11568..11693   +  misc_feature   HIV-1 Ψ: packaging signal of human immunodeficiency virus type 1
  11677..12040   +  CDS            HIV-1 gag (fragment): gag protein from human immunodeficiency virus 1; gag
  12186..12419   +  misc_feature   RRE: The Rev response element (RRE) of HIV-1 allows for Rev-dependent mRNA export from the nucleus to the cytoplasm.
  12796..12896   +  CDS            Rev (fragment): human immunodeficiency virus 1 (HIV-1) Rev protein; rev; enhances nuclear export of unspliced and incompletely spliced viral mRNAs
  12946..13063   +  misc_feature   cPPT/CTS: central polypurine tract and central termination sequence of HIV-1
  13114..13354   +  promoter       U6 promoter: RNA polymerase III promoter for human U6 snRNA
>Addgene plasmid #125420 | Lenti-(BB)-hPGK-KRAB-dCas9-P2A-BlastR C2CD4B-TSS-guide1 | addgene full sequence | sequence record 251253 | Addgene NGS Result
GTTTTAGAGCTAGAAATAGCAAGTTAAAATAAGGCTAGTCCGTTATCAACTTGAAAAAGTGGCACCGAGT
CGGTGCTTTTTTGAATTCGCTAGCTAGGTCTTGAAAGGGGTTGGGGTTGCGCCTTTTCCAAGGCAGCCCT
GGGTTTGCGCAGGGACGCGGCTGCTCTGGGCGTGGTTCCGGGAAACGCAGCGGCGCCGACCCTGGGTCTC
GCACATTCTTCACGTCCGTTCGCAGCGTCACCCGGATCTTCGCCGCTACCCTTGTGGGCCCCCCGGCGAC
GCTTCCTGCTCCGCCCCTAAGTCGGGAAGGTTCCTTGCGGTTCGCGGCGTGCCGGACGTGACAAACGGAA
GCCGCACGTCTCACTAGTACCCTCGCAGACGGACAGCGCCAGGGAGCAATGGCAGCGCGCCGACCGCGAT
GGGCTGTGGCCAATAGCGGCTGCTCAGCAGGGCGCGCCGAGAGCAGCGGCCGGGAAGGGGCGGTGCGGGA
GGCGGGGTGTGGGGCGGTAGTGTGGGCCCTGTTCCTGCCCGCGCGGTGTTCCGCATTCTGCAAGCCTCCG
GAGCGCACGTCGGCAGTCGGCTCCCTCGTTGACCGAATCACCGACCTCTCTCCCCAGGACCGGTGATCCG
CCACCATGGATGCTAAGTCACTAACTGCCTGGTCCCGGACACTGGTGACCTTCAAGGATGTATTTGTGGA
CTTCACCAGGGAGGAGTGGAAGCTGCTGGACACTGCTCAGCAGATCGTGTACAGAAATGTGATGCTGGAG
AACTATAAGAACCTGGTTTCCTTGGGTTATCAGCTTACTAAGCCAGATGTGATCCTCCGGTTGGAGAAGG
GAGAAGAGCCCGGCGGTTCCGGCGGAGGGTCGATGGACAAGAAGTACAGCATCGGCCTGGCCATCGGCAC
CAACTCTGTCGGCTGGGCCGTGATCACCGACGAGTACAAGGTGCCCAGCAAGAAATTCAAGGTGCTGGGC
AACACCGACCGGCACAGCATCAAGAAGAACCTGATCGGCGCCCTGCTGTTCGACAGCGGAGAAACAGCCG
AGGCCACCCGGCTGAAGAGAACCGCCAGAAGAAGATACACCAGACGGAAGAACCGGATCTGCTATCTGCA
AGAGATCTTCAGCAACGAGATGGCCAAGGTGGACGACAGCTTCTTCCACAGACTGGAAGAGTCCTTCCTG
GTGGAAGAGGATAAGAAGCACGAGCGGCACCCCATCTTCGGCAACATCGTGGACGAGGTGGCCTACCACG
AGAAGTACCCCACCATCTACCACCTGAGAAAGAAACTGGTGGACAGCACCGACAAGGCCGACCTGCGGCT
GATCTATCTGGCCCTGGCCCACATGATCAAGTTCCGGGGCCACTTCCTGATCGAGGGCGACCTGAACCCC
GACAACAGCGACGTGGACAAGCTGTTCATCCAGCTGGTGCAGACCTACAACCAGCTGTTCGAGGAAAACC
CCATCAACGCCAGCGGCGTGGACGCCAAGGCCATCCTGTCTGCCAGACTGAGCAAGAGCAGACGGCTGGA
AAATCTGATCGCCCAGCTGCCCGGCGAGAAGAAGAATGGCCTGTTCGGCAACCTGATTGCCCTGAGCCTG
GGCCTGACCCCCAACTTCAAGAGCAACTTCGACCTGGCCGAGGATGCCAAACTGCAGCTGAGCAAGGACA
CCTACGACGACGACCTGGACAACCTGCTGGCCCAGATCGGCGACCAGTACGCCGACCTGTTTCTGGCCGC
CAAGAACCTGTCCGACGCCATCCTGCTGAGCGACATCCTGAGAGTGAACACCGAGATCACCAAGGCCCCC
CTGAGCGCCTCTATGATCAAGAGATACGACGAGCACCACCAGGACCTGACCCTGCTGAAAGCTCTCGTGC
GGCAGCAGCTGCCTGAGAAGTACAAAGAGATTTTCTTCGACCAGAGCAAGAACGGCTACGCCGGCTACAT
CGATGGCGGAGCCAGCCAGGAAGAGTTCTACAAGTTCATCAAGCCCATCCTGGAAAAGATGGACGGCACC
GAGGAACTGCTCGTGAAGCTGAACAGAGAGGACCTGCTGCGGAAGCAGCGGACCTTCGACAACGGCAGCA
TCCCCCACCAGATCCACCTGGGAGAGCTGCACGCCATTCTGCGGCGGCAGGAAGATTTTTACCCATTCCT
GAAGGACAACCGGGAAAAGATCGAGAAGATCCTGACCTTCCGCATCCCCTACTACGTGGGCCCTCTGGCC
AGGGGAAACAGCAGATTCGCCTGGATGACCAGAAAGAGCGAGGAAACCATCACCCCCTGGAACTTCGAGG
AAGTGGTGGACAAGGGCGCCAGCGCCCAGAGCTTCATCGAGCGGATGACCAACTTCGATAAGAACCTGCC
CAACGAGAAGGTGCTGCCCAAGCACAGCCTGCTGTACGAGTACTTCACCGTGTACAACGAGCTGACCAAA
GTGAAATACGTGACCGAGGGAATGAGAAAGCCCGCCTTCCTGAGCGGCGAGCAGAAAAAAGCCATCGTGG
ACCTGCTGTTCAAGACCAACCGGAAAGTGACCGTGAAGCAGCTGAAAGAGGACTACTTCAAGAAAATCGA
GTGCTTCGACTCCGTGGAAATCTCCGGCGTGGAAGATCGGTTCAACGCCTCCCTGGGCACATACCACGAT
CTGCTGAAAATTATCAAGGACAAGGACTTCCTGGACAATGAGGAAAACGAGGACATTCTGGAAGATATCG
TGCTGACCCTGACACTGTTTGAGGACAGAGAGATGATCGAGGAACGGCTGAAAACCTATGCCCACCTGTT
CGACGACAAAGTGATGAAGCAGCTGAAGCGGCGGAGATACACCGGCTGGGGCAGGCTGAGCCGGAAGCTG
ATCAACGGCATCCGGGACAAGCAGTCCGGCAAGACAATCCTGGATTTCCTGAAGTCCGACGGCTTCGCCA
ACAGAAACTTCATGCAGCTGATCCACGACGACAGCCTGACCTTTAAAGAGGACATCCAGAAAGCCCAGGT
GTCCGGCCAGGGCGATAGCCTGCACGAGCACATTGCCAATCTGGCCGGCAGCCCCGCCATTAAGAAGGGC
ATCCTGCAGACAGTGAAGGTGGTGGACGAGCTCGTGAAAGTGATGGGCCGGCACAAGCCCGAGAACATCG
TGATCGAAATGGCCAGAGAGAACCAGACCACCCAGAAGGGACAGAAGAACAGCCGCGAGAGAATGAAGCG
GATCGAAGAGGGCATCAAAGAGCTGGGCAGCCAGATCCTGAAAGAACACCCCGTGGAAAACACCCAGCTG
CAGAACGAGAAGCTGTACCTGTACTACCTGCAGAATGGGCGGGATATGTACGTGGACCAGGAACTGGACA
TCAACCGGCTGTCCGACTACGATGTGGACGCTATCGTGCCTCAGAGCTTTCTGAAGGACGACTCCATCGA
TAACAAAGTGCTGACTCGGAGCGACAAGAACCGGGGCAAGAGCGACAACGTGCCCTCCGAAGAGGTCGTG
AAGAAGATGAAGAACTACTGGCGCCAGCTGCTGAATGCCAAGCTGATTACCCAGAGGAAGTTCGACAATC
TGACCAAGGCCGAGAGAGGCGGCCTGAGCGAACTGGATAAGGCCGGCTTCATCAAGAGACAGCTGGTGGA
AACCCGGCAGATCACAAAGCACGTGGCACAGATCCTGGACTCCCGGATGAACACTAAGTACGACGAGAAC
GACAAACTGATCCGGGAAGTGAAAGTGATCACCCTGAAGTCCAAGCTGGTGTCCGATTTCCGGAAGGATT
TCCAGTTTTACAAAGTGCGCGAGATCAACAACTACCACCACGCCCACGACGCCTACCTGAACGCCGTCGT
GGGAACCGCCCTGATCAAAAAGTACCCTAAGCTGGAAAGCGAGTTCGTGTACGGCGACTACAAGGTGTAC
GACGTGCGGAAGATGATCGCCAAGAGCGAGCAGGAAATCGGCAAGGCTACCGCCAAGTACTTCTTCTACA
GCAACATCATGAACTTTTTCAAGACCGAGATTACCCTGGCCAACGGCGAGATCCGGAAGCGGCCTCTGAT
CGAGACAAACGGCGAAACAGGCGAGATCGTGTGGGATAAGGGCCGGGACTTTGCCACCGTGCGGAAAGTG
CTGTCTATGCCCCAAGTGAATATCGTGAAAAAGACCGAGGTGCAGACAGGCGGCTTCAGCAAAGAGTCTA
TCCTGCCCAAGAGGAACAGCGACAAGCTGATCGCCAGAAAGAAGGACTGGGACCCTAAGAAGTACGGCGG
CTTCGACAGCCCCACCGTGGCCTATTCTGTGCTGGTGGTGGCCAAAGTGGAAAAGGGCAAGTCCAAGAAA
CTGAAGAGTGTGAAAGAGCTGCTGGGGATCACCATCATGGAAAGAAGCAGCTTCGAGAAGAATCCCATCG
ACTTTCTGGAAGCCAAGGGCTACAAAGAAGTGAAAAAGGACCTGATCATCAAGCTGCCTAAGTACTCCCT
GTTCGAGCTGGAAAACGGCCGGAAGAGAATGCTGGCCTCTGCCGGCGAACTGCAGAAGGGAAACGAACTG
GCCCTGCCCTCCAAATATGTGAACTTCCTGTACCTGGCCAGCCACTATGAGAAGCTGAAGGGCTCCCCCG
AGGATAATGAGCAGAAACAGCTGTTTGTGGAACAGCACAAACACTACCTGGACGAGATCATCGAGCAGAT
CAGCGAGTTCTCCAAGAGAGTGATCCTGGCCGACGCTAATCTGGACAAGGTGCTGAGCGCCTACAACAAG
CACAGAGACAAGCCTATCAGAGAGCAGGCCGAGAATATCATCCACCTGTTTACCCTGACCAGTCTGGGAG
CCCCTGCCGCCTTCAAGTACTTTGACACCACCATCGACCGGAAGAGGTACACCAGCACCAAAGAGGTGCT
GGACGCCACCCTGATCCACCAGAGCATCACCGGCCTGTACGAGACACGGATCGACCTGTCTCAGCTGGGA
GGCGACGCCTATCCCTATGACGTGCCCGATTATGCCAGCCTGGGCAGCGGCTCCCCCAAGAAAAAACGCA
AGGTGGAAGATCCTAAGAAAAAGCGGAAAGTGGACGGCATTGGTAGTGGGAGCAACGGCAGCAGCGGGGA
TCCGGCCGCAACAAACTTCTCTCTGCTGAAACAAGCCGGAGATGTCGAAGAGAATCCTGGACCGATGGCC
AAGCCTTTGTCTCAAGAAGAATCCACCCTCATTGAAAGAGCAACGGCTACAATCAACAGCATCCCCATCT
CTGAAGACTACAGCGTCGCCAGCGCAGCTCTCTCTAGCGACGGCCGCATCTTCACTGGTGTCAATGTATA
TCATTTTACTGGGGGACCTTGTGCAGAACTCGTGGTGCTGGGCACTGCTGCTGCTGCGGCAGCTGGCAAC
CTGACTTGTATCGTCGCGATCGGAAATGAGAACAGGGGCATCTTGAGCCCCTGCGGACGGTGCCGACAGG
TGCTTCTCGATCTGCATCCTGGGATCAAAGCCATAGTGAAGGACAGTGATGGACAGCCGACGGCAGTTGG
GATTCGTGAATTGCTGCCCTCTGGTTATGTGTGGGAGGGCTAAGAATTCGATATCAAGCTTATCGGTAAT
CAACCTCTGGATTACAAAATTTGTGAAAGATTGACTGGTATTCTTAACTATGTTGCTCCTTTTACGCTAT
GTGGATACGCTGCTTTAATGCCTTTGTATCATGCTATTGCTTCCCGTATGGCTTTCATTTTCTCCTCCTT
GTATAAATCCTGGTTGCTGTCTCTTTATGAGGAGTTGTGGCCCGTTGTCAGGCAACGTGGCGTGGTGTGC
ACTGTGTTTGCTGACGCAACCCCCACTGGTTGGGGCATTGCCACCACCTGTCAGCTCCTTTCCGGGACTT
TCGCTTTCCCCCTCCCTATTGCCACGGCGGAACTCATCGCCGCCTGCCTTGCCCGCTGCTGGACAGGGGC
TCGGCTGTTGGGCACTGACAATTCCGTGGTGTTGTCGGGGAAATCATCGTCCTTTCCTTGGCTGCTCGCC
TGTGTTGCCACCTGGATTCTGCGCGGGACGTCCTTCTGCTACGTCCCTTCGGCCCTCAATCCAGCGGACC
TTCCTTCCCGCGGCCTGCTGCCGGCTCTGCGGCCTCTTCCGCGTCTTCGCCTTCGCCCTCAGACGAGTCG
GATCTCCCTTTGGGCCGCCTCCCCGCGTCGACTTTAAGACCAATGACTTACAAGGCAGCTGTAGATCTTA
GCCACTTTTTAAAAGAAAAGGGGGGACTGGAAGGGCTAATTCACTCCCAACGAAGACAAGATCTGCTTTT
TGCTTGTACTGGGTCTCTCTGGTTAGACCAGATCTGAGCCTGGGAGCTCTCTGGCTAACTAGGGAACCCA
CTGCTTAAGCCTCAATAAAGCTTGCCTTGAGTGCTTCAAGTAGTGTGTGCCCGTCTGTTGTGTGACTCTG
GTAACTAGAGATCCCTCAGACCCTTTTAGTCAGTGTGGAAAATCTCTAGCAGGGCCCGTTTAAACCCGCT
GATCAGCCTCGACTGTGCCTTCTAGTTGCCAGCCATCTGTTGTTTGCCCCTCCCCCGTGCCTTCCTTGAC
CCTGGAAGGTGCCACTCCCACTGTCCTTTCCTAATAAAATGAGGAAATTGCATCGCATTGTCTGAGTAGG
TGTCATTCTATTCTGGGGGGTGGGGTGGGGCAGGACAGCAAGGGGGAGGATTGGGAAGACAATAGCAGGC
ATGCTGGGGATGCGGTGGGCTCTATGGCTTCTGAGGCGGAAAGAACCAGCTGGGGCTCTAGGGGGTATCC
CC
[124 nt withheld, positions 6793-6916]
C
[91 nt withheld, positions 6918-7008]
A
[49 nt withheld, positions 7010-7058]
CCTTTGACGTTGGAGTCCACGTTCTTT
[37 nt withheld, positions 7086-7122]
ACCCTATCTCGGTCTATTCTTTTGATTTATAAGGGATTTTGCCGATTTCGGCCTATTGGTTAAAAAATGA
GCTGATTTAACAAAAATTTAACGCGAATTAATTCTGTGGAATGTGTGTCAGTTAGGGTGTGGAAAGTCCC
CAGGCTCCCCAGCAGGCAGAAGTATGCAAAGCATGCATCTCAATTAGTCAGCAACCAGGTGTGGAAAGTC
CCCAGGCTCCCCAGCAGGCAGAAGTATGCAAAGCATGCATCTCAATTAGTCAGCAACCATAGTCCCGCCC
CTAACTCCGCCCATCCCGCCCCTAACTCCGCCCAGTTCCGCCCATTCTCCGCCCCATGGCTGACTAATTT
TTTTTATTTATGCAGAGGCCGAGGCCGCCTCTGCCTCTGAGCTATTCCAGAAGTAGTGAGGAGGCTTTTT
TGGAGGCCTAGGCTTTTGCAAAAAGCTCCCGGGAGCTTGTATATCCATTTTCGGATCTGATCAGCACGTG
TTGACAATTAATCATCGGCATAGTATATCGGCATAGTATAATACGACAAGGTGAGGAACTAAACCATGGC
CAAGTTGACCAGTGCCGTTCCGGTGCTCACCGCGCGCGACGTCGCCGGAGCGGTCGAGTTCTGGACCGAC
CGGCTCGGGTTCTCCCGGGACTTCGTGGAGGACGACTTCGCCGGTGTGGTCCGGGACGACGTGACCCTGT
TCATCAGCGCGGTCCAGGACCAGGTGGTGCCGGACAACACCCTGGCCTGGGTGTGGGTGCGCGGCCTGGA
CGAGCTGTACGCCGAGTGGTCGGAGGTCGTGTCCACGAACTTCCGGGACGCCTCCGGGCCGGCCATGACC
GAGATCGGCGAGCAGCCGTGGGGGCGGGAGTTCGCCCTGCGCGACCCGGCCGGCAACTGCGTGCACTTCG
TGGCCGAGGAGCAGGACTGACACGTGCTACGAGATTTCGATTCCACCGCCGCCTTCTATGAAAGGTTGGG
CTTCGGAATCGTTTTCCGGGACGCCGGCTGGATGATCCTCCAGCGCGGGGATCTCATGCTGGAGTTCTTC
GCCCACCCCAACTTGTTTATTGCAGCTTATAATGGTTACAAATAAAGCAATAGCATCACAAATTTCACAA
ATAAAGCATTTTTTTCACTGCATTCTAGTTGTGGTTTGTCCAAACTCATCAATGTATCTTATCATGTCTG
TATACCGTCGACCTCTAGCTAGAGCTTGGCGTAATCATGGTCATAGCTGTTTCCTGTGTGAAATTGTTAT
CCGCTCACAATTCCACACAACATACGAGCCGGAAGCATAAAGTGTAAAGCCTGGGGTGCCTAATGAGTGA
GCTAACTCACATTAATTGCGTTGCGCTCACTGCCCGCTTTCCAGTCGGGAAACCTGTCGTGCCAGCTGCA
TTAATGAATCGGCCAACGCGCGGGGAGAGGCGGTTTGCGTATTGGGCGCTCTTCCGCTTCCTCGCTCACT
GACTCGCTGCGCTCGGTCGTTCGGCTGCGGCGAGCGGTATCAGCTCACTCAAAGGCGGTAATACGGTTAT
CCACAGAATCAGGGGATAACGCAGGAAAGAACATGTGAGCAAAAGGCCAGCAAAAGGCCAGGAACCGTAA
AAAGGCCGCGTTGCTGGCGTTTTTCCATAGGCTCCGCCCCCCTGACGAGCATCACAAAAATCGACGCTCA
AGTCAGAGGTGGCGAAACCCGACAGGACTATAAAGATACCAGGCGTTTCCCCCTGGAAGCTCCCTCGTGC
GCTCTCCTGTTCCGACCCTGCCGCTTACCGGATACCTGTCCGCCTTTCTCCCTTCGGGAAGCGTGGCGCT
TTCTCATAGCTCACGCTGTAGGTATCTCAGTTCGGTGTAGGTCGTTCGCTCCAAGCTGGGCTGTGTGCAC
GAACCCCCCGTTCAGCCCGACCGCTGCGCCTTATCCGGTAACTATCGTCTTGAGTCCAACCCGGTAAGAC
ACGACTTATCGCCACTGGCAGCAGCCACTGGTAACAGGATTAGCAGAGCGAGGTATGTAGGCGGTGCTAC
AGAGTTCTTGAAGTGGTGGCCTAACTACGGCTACACTAGAAGAACAGTATTTGGTATCTGCGCTCTGCTG
AAGCCAGTTACCTTCGGAAAAAGAGTTGGTAGCTCTTGATCCGGCAAACAAACCACCGCTGGTAGCGGTG
GTTTTTTTGTTTGCAAGCAGCAGATTACGCGCAGAAAAAAAGGATCTCAAGAAGATCCTTTGATCTTTTC
TACGGGGTCTGACGCTCAGTGGAACGAAAACTCACGTTAAGGGATTTTGGTCATGAGATTATCAAAAAGG
ATCTTCACCTAGATCCTTTTAAATTAAAAATGAAGTTTTAAATCAATCTAAAGTATATATGAGTAAACTT
GGTCTGACAGTTACCAATGCTTAATCAGTGAGGCACCTATCTCAGCGATCTGTCTATTTCGTTCATCCAT
AGTTGCCTGACTCCCCGTCGTGTAGATAACTACGATACGGGAGGGCTTACCATCTGGCCCCAGTGCTGCA
ATGATACCGCGAGACCCACGCTCACCGGCTCCAGATTTATCAGCAATAAACCAGCCAGCCGGAAGGGCCG
AGCGCAGAAGTGGTCCTGCAACTTTATCCGCCTCCATCCAGTCTATTAATTGTTGCCGGGAAGCTAGAGT
AAGTAGTTCGCCAGTTAATAGTTTGCGCAACGTTGTTGCCATTGCTACAGGCATCGTGGTGTCACGCTCG
TCGTTTGGTATGGCTTCATTCAGCTCCGGTTCCCAACGATCAAGGCGAGTTACATGATCCCCCATGTTGT
GCAAAAAAGCGGTTAGCTCCTTCGGTCCTCCGATCGTTGTCAGAAGTAAGTTGGCCGCAGTGTTATCACT
CATGGTTATGGCAGCACTGCATAATTCTCTTACTGTCATGCCATCCGTAAGATGCTTTTCTGTGACTGGT
GAGTACTCAACCAAGTCATTCTGAGAATAGTGTATGCGGCGACCGAGTTGCTCTTGCCCGGCGTCAATAC
GGGATAATACCGCGCCACATAGCAGAACTTTAAAAGTGCTCATCATTGGAAAACGTTCTTCGGGGCGAAA
ACTCTCAAGGATCTTACCGCTGTTGAGATCCAGTTCGATGTAACCCACTCGTGCACCCAACTGATCTTCA
GCATCTTTTACTTTCACCAGCGTTTCTGGGTGAGCAAAAACAGGAAGGCAAAATGCCGCAAAAAAGGGAA
TAAGGGCGACACGGAAATGTTGAATACTCATACTCTTCCTTTTTCAATATTATTGAAGCATTTATCAGGG
TTATTGTCTCATGAGCGGATACATATTTGAATGTATTTAGAAAAATAAACAAATAGGGGTTCCGCGCACA
TTTCCCCGAAAAGTGCCACCTGACGTCGACGGATCGGGAGATCTCCCGATCCCCTATGGTGCACTCTCAG
TACAATCTGCTCTGATGCCGCATAGTTAAGCCAGTATCTGCTCCCTGCTTGTGTGTTGGAGGTCGCTGAG
TAGTGCGCGAGCAAAATTTAAGCTACAACAAGGCAAGGCTTGACCGACAATTGCATGAAGAATCTGCTTA
GGGTTAGGCGTTTTGCGCTGCTTCGCGATGTACGGGCCAGATATACGCGTTGACATTGATTATTGACTAG
TTATTAATAGTAATCAATTACGGGGTCATTAGTTCATAGCCCATATATGGAGTTCCGCGTTACATAACTT
ACGGTAAATGGCCCGCCTGGCTGACCGCCCAACGACCCCCGCCCATTGACGTCAATAATGACGTATGTTC
CCATAGTAACGCCAATAGGGACTTTCCATTGACGTCAATGGGTGGAGTATTTACGGTAAACTGCCCACTT
GGCAGTACATCAAGTGTATCATATGCCAAGTACGCCCCCTATTGACGTCAATGACGGTAAATGGCCCGCC
TGGCATTATGCCCAGTACATGACCTTATGGGACTTTCCTACTTGGCAGTACATCTACGTATTAGTCATCG
CTATTACCATGGTGATGCGGTTTTGGCAGTACATCAATGGGCGTGGATAGCGGTTTGACTCACGGGGATT
TCCAAGTCTCCACCCCATTGACGTCAATGGGAGTTTGTTTTGGCACCAAAATCAACGGGACTTTCCAAAA
TGTCGTAACAACTCCGCCCCATTGACGCAAATGGGCGGTAGGCGTGTACGGTGGGAGGTCTATATAAGCA
GCGCGTTTTGCCTGTACTGGGTCTCTCTGGTTAGACCAGATCTGAGCCTGGGAGCTCTCTGGCTAACTAG
GGAACCCACTGCTTAAGCCTCAATAAAGCTTGCCTTGAGTGCTTCAAGTAGTGTGTGCCCGTCTGTTGTG
TGACTCTGGTAACTAGAGATCCCTCAGACCCTTTTAGTCAGTGTGGAAAATCTCTAGCAGTGGCGCCCGA
ACAGGGACTTGAAAGCGAAAGGGAAACCAGAGGAGCTCTCTCGACGCAGGACTCGGCTTGCTGAAGCGCG
CACGGCAAGAGGCGAGGGGCGGCGACTGGTGAGTACGCCAAAAATTTTGACTAGCGGAGGCTAGAAGGAG
AGAGATGGGTGCGAGAGCGTCAGTATTAAGCGGGGGAGAATTAGATCGCGATGGGAAAAAATTCGGTTAA
GGCCAGGGGGAAAGAAAAAATATAAATTAAAACATATAGTATGGGCAAGCAGGGAGCTAGAACGATTCGC
AGTTAATCCTGGCCTGTTAGAAACATCAGAAGGCTGTAGACAAATACTGGGACAGCTACAACCATCCCTT
CAGACAGGATCAGAAGAACTTAGATCATTATATAATACAGTAGCAACCCTCTATTGTGTGCATCAAAGGA
TAGAGATAAAAGACACCAAGGAAGCTTTAGACAAGATAGAGGAAGAGCAAAACAAAAGTAAGACCACCGC
ACAGCAAGCGGCCGCTGATCTTCAGACCTGGAGGAGGAGATATGAGGGACAATTGGAGAAGTGAATTATA
TAAATATAAAGTAGTAAAAATTGAACCATTAGGAGTAGCACCCACCAAGGCAAAGAGAAGAGTGGTGCAG
AGAGAAAAAAGAGCAGTGGGAATAGGAGCTTTGTTCCTTGGGTTCTTGGGAGCAGCAGGAAGCACTATGG
GCGCAGCGTCAATGACGCTGACGGTACAGGCCAGACAATTATTGTCTGGTATAGTGCAGCAGCAGAACAA
TTTGCTGAGGGCTATTGAGGCGCAACAGCATCTGTTGCAACTCACAGTCTGGGGCATCAAGCAGCTCCAG
GCAAGAATCCTGGCTGTGGAAAGATACCTAAAGGATCAACAGCTCCTGGGGATTTGGGGTTGCTCTGGAA
AACTCATTTGCACCACTGCTGTGCCTTGGAATGCTAGTTGGAGTAATAAATCTCTGGAACAGATTTGGAA
TCACACGACCTGGATGGAGTGGGACAGAGAAATTAACAATTACACAAGCTTAATACACTCCTTAATTGAA
GAATCGCAAAACCAGCAAGAAAAGAATGAACAAGAATTATTGGAATTAGATAAATGGGCAAGTTTGTGGA
ATTGGTTTAACATAACAAATTGGCTGTGGTATATAAAATTATTCATAATGATAGTAGGAGGCTTGGTAGG
TTTAAGAATAGTTTTTGCTGTACTTTCTATAGTGAATAGAGTTAGGCAGGGATATTCACCATTATCGTTT
CAGACCCACCTCCCAACCCCGAGGGGACCCGACAGGCCCGAAGGAATAGAAGAAGAAGGTGGAGAGAGAG
ACAGAGACAGATCCATTCGATTAGTGAACGGATCGGCACTGCGTGCGCCAATTCTGCAGACAAATGGCAG
TATTCATCCACAATTTTAAAAGAAAAGGGGGGATTGGGGGGTACAGTGCAGGGGAAAGAATAGTAGACAT
AATAGCAACAGACATACAAACTAAAGAATTACAAAAACAAATTACAAAAATTCAAAATTTTCGGGTTTAT
TACAGGGACAGCAGAGATCCAGTTTGGTTAATTAAGGTACCGAGGGCCTATTTCCCATGATTCCTTCATA
TTTGCATATACGATACAAGGCTGTTAGAGAGATAATTAGAATTAATTTGACTGTAAACACAAAGATATTA
GTACAAAATACGTGACGTAGAAAGTAATAATTTCTTGGGTAGTTTGCAGTTTTAAAATTATGTTTTAAAA
TGGACTATCATATGCTTACCGTAACTTGAAAGTATTTCGATTTCTTGGCTTTATATATCTTGTGGAAAGG
ACGAAACACCGCTGGCCGCAGTACTGAAGG
