>Addgene plasmid #125420 | Lenti-(BB)-hPGK-KRAB-dCas9-P2A-BlastR C2CD4B-TSS-guide1 | depositor partial sequence | sequence record 240018 | Guide RNA, gRNA scaffold
NNNNNNNNNNNNNNNNNGNNNTTNTATATCTTGTGGANAGGACGAAACACCGCTGGCCGCAGTACTGAAG
GGTTTTAGAGCTAGAAATAGCAAGTTAAAATAAGGCTAGTCCGTTATCAACTTGAAAAAGTGGCACCGAG
TCGGTGCTTTTTTGAATTCGCTAGCTAGGTCTTGAAAGGGGTTGGGGTTGCGCCTTTTCCAAGGCAGCCC
TGGGTTTGCGCAGGGACGCGGCTGCTCTGGGCGTGGTTCCGGGAAACGCAGCGGCGCCGACCCTGGGTCT
CGCACATTCTTCACGTCCGTTCGCAGCGTCACCCGGATCTTCGCCGCTACCCTTGTGGGCCCCCCGGCGA
CGCTTCCTGCTCCGCCCCTAAGTCGGGAAGGTTCCTTGCGGTTCGCGGCGTGCCGGACGTGACAAACGGA
AGCCGCACGTCTCACTAGTACCCTCGCAGACGGACAGCGCCAGGGAGCAATGGCAGCGCGCCGACCGCGA
TGGGCTGTGGCCAATAGCGGCTGCTCAGCAGGGCGCGCCGAGAGCAGCGGCCGGGAAGGGGCGGTGCGGG
AGGCGGNNTGTGGNGCGNT
